Addgene plasmid #75602: TRIB2 gRNA (BRDN0001144754)
Purpose: 3rd generation lentiviral gRNA plasmid targeting human TRIB2
Depositing lab: John Doench & David Root. Depositing organization: Broad Institute. Publication: Optimized sgRNA design to maximize activity and minimize off-target effects of CRISPR-Cas9. Doench JG, Fusi N, Sullender M, Hegde M, Vaimberg EW, Donovan KF, Smith I, Tothova Z, Wilen C, Orchard R, Virgin HW, Listgarten J, Root DE. Nat Biotechnol. 2016 Jan 18. doi: 10.1038/nbt.3437. PubMed 26780180.
Backbone
  Vector backbone: lentiGuide-Puro
  Backbone manufacturer: Zhang Lab (Addgene plasmid # 52963)
  Vector type: Mammalian Expression, Lentiviral, CRISPR
  Selectable markers: Puromycin
Growth in bacteria
  Bacterial resistance: Ampicillin, 100 μg/mL
  Growth temperature: 37°C
  Growth strain: DH5alpha
  Copy number: High Copy
Gene/Insert
  Gene/Insert name: TRIB2 (alt names: TRIB2; NM_021643.3)
  gRNA/shRNA sequence: GATGCACGGCACGAAAAACG
  Species: H. sapiens (human)
  Entrez Gene: TRIB2 (a.k.a. C5FW, GS3955, TRB2)
  Promoter: hU6
  Cloning method: Unknown
  Sequencing primers: 5′ U6-F; 3′ pS2-R
Terms and licenses: Academic/Nonprofit Terms; Industry Terms: Not Available to Industry
Depositor comments: The gRNA was designed to target the following Genbank reference sequence(s): NM_021643.3. Note that this plasmid does NOT contain Cas9. It should be used in conjunction with lentiCas9-Blast (Addgene #52962) or otherwise with cell lines already expressing Cas9. Browse the full kinome gRNA library at http://www.addgene.org/pooled-library/broadgpp-human-kinome/ or visit http://www.broadinstitute.org/rnai/public/ for detailed protocols and information.
How to cite: TRIB2 gRNA (BRDN0001144754) was a gift from John Doench & David Root (Addgene plasmid # 75602 ; http://n2t.net/addgene:75602 ; RRID:Addgene_75602)
