[The description below was written by a language model from this plasmid's Addgene catalogue record and pLannotate feature annotations shown in this document.]
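Description:
TRIB2 gRNA (BRDN0001144754) is a third-generation lentiviral CRISPR guide plasmid built on the lentiGuide-Puro backbone, carrying a single guide RNA directed against human TRIB2 (designed against reference transcript NM_021643.3). It is propagated in E. coli as a high-copy plasmid through a ColE1/pUC-type origin with ampicillin selection from the β-lactamase gene. The backbone also carries an f1 origin, an SV40 origin and poly(A) signal, and remnants of a lac/T7/T3 cloning region.

The lentiviral transfer cassette begins with an RSV promoter fused to a truncated HIV-1 5' LTR, which drives genomic RNA production in packaging cells without the need for Tat. This is followed by the Ψ packaging signal with a partial gag sequence, the Rev response element for Rev-dependent nuclear export, and a cPPT/CTS element that aids nuclear import of the provirus. Within this frame, the human U6 RNA polymerase III promoter transcribes the TRIB2-specific spacer joined to the Streptococcus pyogenes Cas9 guide scaffold. A separate EF-1α promoter, annotated as the core promoter plus intron A, expresses puromycin N-acetyltransferase so that transduced mammalian cells can be selected with puromycin. A WPRE enhances transcript expression, and the ΔU3 3' LTR makes the integrated provirus self-inactivating.

The plasmid does not encode Cas9, so it is meant to be used with a separate Cas9 vector such as lentiCas9-Blast or in cells that already express Cas9, where it directs cutting at TRIB2 for gene knockout. It is an individual clone corresponding to a guide from a human kinome gRNA library developed with optimized sgRNA design rules.
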