Features (pLannotate 1.2.2; 29 found; start..end, strand, type, name):
     14..80      +  CDS            small t antigen (fragment): SV40 (simian virus 40) small t antigen
    106..317     +  promoter       EF-1α core promoter: core promoter for human elongation factor EF-1α
    318..1256    +  intron         EF-1α intron A: intron upstream of the start codon of human EF-1α
   1278..1877    +  CDS            PuroR (fragment): puromycin N-acetyltransferase; pac from Streptomyces; confers resistance to puromycin
   1893..2481    +  misc_feature   WPRE: woodchuck hepatitis virus posttranscriptional regulatory element
   2532..2551    +  misc_feature   cPPT/CTS (fragment): central polypurine tract and central termination sequence of HIV-1
   2553..2786    +  LTR            3' LTR (ΔU3): self-inactivating 3' long terminal repeat (LTR) from HIV-1
   2864..2985    +  polyA_signal   SV40 poly(A) signal: SV40 polyadenylation signal
   3025..3160    +  rep_origin     SV40 ori: SV40 origin of replication
   3181..3199    -  promoter       T7 promoter: promoter for bacteriophage T7 RNA polymerase
   3207..3362    +  CDS            lacZα (fragment): LacZα fragment of β-galactosidase; lacZ fragment
   3367..3795    +  rep_origin     f1 ori (sequence partly withheld): f1 bacteriophage origin of replication; arrow indicates direction of (+) strand synthesis
   3848..3952    +  promoter       AmpR promoter: bla
   3953..4813    +  CDS            AmpR: β-lactamase; bla; confers resistance to ampicillin, carbenicillin, and related antibiotics
   4984..5572    +  rep_origin     ori: high-copy-number ColE1/pMB1/pBR322/pUC origin of replication
   5755..5847    +  CDS            lacI (fragment): lac repressor; lacI; The lac repressor binds to the lac operator to inhibit transcription in E. coli. This inhibition can be relieved by adding lactose or isopropyl-β-D-thiogalactopyranoside (IPTG).
   5860..5881    +  protein_bind   CAP binding site: CAP binding activates transcription in the presence of cAMP. E. coli catabolite activator protein
   5896..5926    +  promoter       lac promoter: promoter for the E. coli lac operon
   5934..5950    +  protein_bind   lac operator: The lac repressor binds to the lac operator to inhibit transcription in E. coli. This inhibition can be relieved by adding lactose or isopropyl-β-D-thiogalactopyranoside (IPTG). lac repressor encoded by lacI
   5995..6013    +  promoter       T3 promoter: promoter for bacteriophage T3 RNA polymerase
   6041..6267    +  promoter       RSV promoter: Rous sarcoma virus enhancer/promoter
   6268..6448    +  LTR            5' LTR (truncated): truncated 5' long terminal repeat (LTR) from HIV-1
   6495..6620    +  misc_feature   HIV-1 Ψ: packaging signal of human immunodeficiency virus type 1
   6604..6967    +  CDS            HIV-1 gag (fragment): gag protein from human immunodeficiency virus 1; gag
   7113..7346    +  misc_feature   RRE: The Rev response element (RRE) of HIV-1 allows for Rev-dependent mRNA export from the nucleus to the cytoplasm.
   7723..7749    +  CDS            Rev (fragment): human immunodeficiency virus 1 (HIV-1) Rev protein; rev; enhances nuclear export of unspliced and incompletely spliced viral mRNAs
   7753..7993    +  promoter       U6 promoter: RNA polymerase III promoter for human U6 snRNA
   8023..8098    +  misc_RNA       gRNA scaffold: guide RNA scaffold for the Streptococcus pyogenes CRISPR/Cas9 system
   8154..8271    +  misc_feature   cPPT/CTS: central polypurine tract and central termination sequence of HIV-1
>Addgene plasmid #75602 | TRIB2 gRNA (BRDN0001144754) | addgene full sequence | sequence record 184200 | Addgene Assembled Sequence
CCCGGGTGCAAAGATGGATAAAGTTTTAAACAGAGAGGAATCTTTGCAGCTAATGGACCTTCTAGGTCTT
GAAAGGAGTGGGAATTGGCTCCGGTGCCCGTCAGTGGGCAGAGCGCACATCGCCCACAGTCCCCGAGAAG
TTGGGGGGAGGGGTCGGCAATTGATCCGGTGCCTAGAGAAGGTGGCGCGGGGTAAACTGGGAAAGTGATG
TCGTGTACTGGCTCCGCCTTTTTCCCGAGGGTGGGGGAGAACCGTATATAAGTGCAGTAGTCGCCGTGAA
CGTTCTTTTTCGCAACGGGTTTGCCGCCAGAACACAGGTAAGTGCCGTGTGTGGTTCCCGCGGGCCTGGC
CTCTTTACGGGTTATGGCCCTTGCGTGCCTTGAATTACTTCCACCTGGCTGCAGTACGTGATTCTTGATC
CCGAGCTTCGGGTTGGAAGTGGGTGGGAGAGTTCGAGGCCTTGCGCTTAAGGAGCCCCTTCGCCTCGTGC
TTGAGTTGAGGCCTGGCCTGGGCGCTGGGGCCGCCGCGTGCGAATCTGGTGGCACCTTCGCGCCTGTCTC
GCTGCTTTCGATAAGTCTCTAGCCATTTAAAATTTTTGATGACCTGCTGCGACGCTTTTTTTCTGGCAAG
ATAGTCTTGTAAATGCGGGCCAAGATCTGCACACTGGTATTTCGGTTTTTGGGGCCGCGGGCGGCGACGG
GGCCCGTGCGTCCCAGCGCACATGTTCGGCGAGGCGGGGCCTGCGAGCGCGGCCACCGAGAATCGGACGG
GGGTAGTCTCAAGCTGGCCGGCCTGCTCTGGTGCCTGGCCTCGCGCCGCCGTGTATCGCCCCGCCCTGGG
CGGCAAGGCTGGCCCGGTCGGCACCAGTTGCGTGAGCGGAAAGATGGCCGCTTCCCGGCCCTGCTGCAGG
GAGCTCAAAATGGAGGACGCGGCGCTCGGGAGAGCGGGCGGGTGAGTCACCCACACAAAGGAAAAGGGCC
TTTCCGTCCTCAGCCGTCGCTTCATGTGACTCCACGGAGTACCGGGCGCCGTCCAGGCACCTCGATTAGT
TCTCGAGCTTTTGGAGTACGTCGTCTTTAGGTTGGGGGGAGGGGTTTTATGCGATGGAGTTTCCCCACAC
TGAGTGGGTGGAGACTGAAGTTAGGCCAGCTTGGCACTTGATGTAATTCTCCTTGGAATTTGCCCTTTTT
GAGTTTGGATCTTGGTTCATTCTCAAGCCTCAGACAGTGGTTCAAAGTTTTTTTCTTCCATTTCAGGTGT
CGTGACGTACGGCCACCATGACCGAGTACAAGCCCACGGTGCGCCTCGCCACCCGCGACGACGTCCCCAG
GGCCGTACGCACCCTCGCCGCCGCGTTCGCCGACTACCCCGCCACGCGCCACACCGTCGATCCGGACCGC
CACATCGAGCGGGTCACCGAGCTGCAAGAACTCTTCCTCACGCGCGTCGGGCTCGACATCGGCAAGGTGT
GGGTCGCGGACGACGGCGCCGCCGTGGCGGTCTGGACCACGCCGGAGAGCGTCGAAGCGGGGGCGGTGTT
CGCCGAGATCGGCCCGCGCATGGCCGAGTTGAGCGGTTCCCGGCTGGCCGCGCAGCAACAGATGGAAGGC
CTCCTGGCGCCGCACCGGCCCAAGGAGCCCGCGTGGTTCCTGGCCACCGTCGGAGTCTCGCCCGACCACC
AGGGCAAGGGTCTGGGCAGCGCCGTCGTGCTCCCCGGAGTGGAGGCGGCCGAGCGCGCCGGGGTGCCCGC
CTTCCTGGAGACCTCCGCGCCCCGCAACCTCCCCTTCTACGAGCGGCTCGGCTTCACCGTCACCGCCGAC
GTCGAGGTGCCCGAAGGACCGCGCACCTGGTGCATGACCCGCAAGCCCGGTGCCTGAACGCGTTAAGTCG
ACAATCAACCTCTGGATTACAAAATTTGTGAAAGATTGACTGGTATTCTTAACTATGTTGCTCCTTTTAC
GCTATGTGGATACGCTGCTTTAATGCCTTTGTATCATGCTATTGCTTCCCGTATGGCTTTCATTTTCTCC
TCCTTGTATAAATCCTGGTTGCTGTCTCTTTATGAGGAGTTGTGGCCCGTTGTCAGGCAACGTGGCGTGG
TGTGCACTGTGTTTGCTGACGCAACCCCCACTGGTTGGGGCATTGCCACCACCTGTCAGCTCCTTTCCGG
GACTTTCGCTTTCCCCCTCCCTATTGCCACGGCGGAACTCATCGCCGCCTGCCTTGCCCGCTGCTGGACA
GGGGCTCGGCTGTTGGGCACTGACAATTCCGTGGTGTTGTCGGGGAAATCATCGTCCTTTCCTTGGCTGC
TCGCCTGTGTTGCCACCTGGATTCTGCGCGGGACGTCCTTCTGCTACGTCCCTTCGGCCCTCAATCCAGC
GGACCTTCCTTCCCGCGGCCTGCTGCCGGCTCTGCGGCCTCTTCCGCGTCTTCGCCTTCGCCCTCAGACG
AGTCGGATCTCCCTTTGGGCCGCCTCCCCGCGTCGACTTTAAGACCAATGACTTACAAGGCAGCTGTAGA
TCTTAGCCACTTTTTAAAAGAAAAGGGGGGACTGGAAGGGCTAATTCACTCCCAACGAAGACAAGATCTG
CTTTTTGCTTGTACTGGGTCTCTCTGGTTAGACCAGATCTGAGCCTGGGAGCTCTCTGGCTAACTAGGGA
ACCCACTGCTTAAGCCTCAATAAAGCTTGCCTTGAGTGCTTCAAGTAGTGTGTGCCCGTCTGTTGTGTGA
CTCTGGTAACTAGAGATCCCTCAGACCCTTTTAGTCAGTGTGGAAAATCTCTAGCAGTACGTATAGTAGT
TCATGTCATCTTATTATTCAGTATTTATAACTTGCAAAGAAATGAATATCAGAGAGTGAGAGGAACTTGT
TTATTGCAGCTTATAATGGTTACAAATAAAGCAATAGCATCACAAATTTCACAAATAAAGCATTTTTTTC
ACTGCATTCTAGTTGTGGTTTGTCCAAACTCATCAATGTATCTTATCATGTCTGGCTCTAGCTATCCCGC
CCCTAACTCCGCCCATCCCGCCCCTAACTCCGCCCAGTTCCGCCCATTCTCCGCCCCATGGCTGACTAAT
TTTTTTTATTTATGCAGAGGCCGAGGCCGCCTCGGCCTCTGAGCTATTCCAGAAGTAGTGAGGAGGCTTT
TTTGGAGGCCTAGGGACGTACCCAATTCGCCCTATAGTGAGTCGTATTACGCGCGCTCACTGGCCGTCGT
TTTACAACGTCGTGACTGGGAAAACCCTGGCGTTACCCAACTTAATCGCCTTGCAGCACATCCCCCTTTC
GCCAGCTGGCGTAATAGCGAAGAGGCCCGCACCGATCGCCCTTCCCAACAGTTGCGCAGCCTGAATGGCG
AATGGG
[124 nt withheld, positions 3367-3490]
C
[91 nt withheld, positions 3492-3582]
A
[49 nt withheld, positions 3584-3632]
CCTTTGACGTTGGAGTCCACGTTCTTT
[37 nt withheld, positions 3660-3696]
ACCCTATCTCGGTCTATTCTTTTGATTTATAAGGGATTTTGCCGATTTCGGCCTATTGGTTAAAAAATGA
GCTGATTTAACAAAAATTTAACGCGAATTTTAACAAAATATTAACGCTTACAATTTAGGTGGCACTTTTC
GGGGAAATGTGCGCGGAACCCCTATTTGTTTATTTTTCTAAATACATTCAAATATGTATCCGCTCATGAG
ACAATAACCCTGATAAATGCTTCAATAATATTGAAAAAGGAAGAGTATGAGTATTCAACATTTCCGTGTC
GCCCTTATTCCCTTTTTTGCGGCATTTTGCCTTCCTGTTTTTGCTCACCCAGAAACGCTGGTGAAAGTAA
AAGATGCTGAAGATCAGTTGGGTGCACGAGTGGGTTACATCGAACTGGATCTCAACAGCGGTAAGATCCT
TGAGAGTTTTCGCCCCGAAGAACGTTTTCCAATGATGAGCACTTTTAAAGTTCTGCTATGTGGCGCGGTA
TTATCCCGTATTGACGCCGGGCAAGAGCAACTCGGTCGCCGCATACACTATTCTCAGAATGACTTGGTTG
AGTACTCACCAGTCACAGAAAAGCATCTTACGGATGGCATGACAGTAAGAGAATTATGCAGTGCTGCCAT
AACCATGAGTGATAACACTGCGGCCAACTTACTTCTGACAACGATCGGAGGACCGAAGGAGCTAACCGCT
TTTTTGCACAACATGGGGGATCATGTAACTCGCCTTGATCGTTGGGAACCGGAGCTGAATGAAGCCATAC
CAAACGACGAGCGTGACACCACGATGCCTGTAGCAATGGCAACAACGTTGCGCAAACTATTAACTGGCGA
ACTACTTACTCTAGCTTCCCGGCAACAATTAATAGACTGGATGGAGGCGGATAAAGTTGCAGGACCACTT
CTGCGCTCGGCCCTTCCGGCTGGCTGGTTTATTGCTGATAAATCTGGAGCCGGTGAGCGTGGGTCTCGCG
GTATCATTGCAGCACTGGGGCCAGATGGTAAGCCCTCCCGTATCGTAGTTATCTACACGACGGGGAGTCA
GGCAACTATGGATGAACGAAATAGACAGATCGCTGAGATAGGTGCCTCACTGATTAAGCATTGGTAACTG
TCAGACCAAGTTTACTCATATATACTTTAGATTGATTTAAAACTTCATTTTTAATTTAAAAGGATCTAGG
TGAAGATCCTTTTTGATAATCTCATGACCAAAATCCCTTAACGTGAGTTTTCGTTCCACTGAGCGTCAGA
CCCCGTAGAAAAGATCAAAGGATCTTCTTGAGATCCTTTTTTTCTGCGCGTAATCTGCTGCTTGCAAACA
AAAAAACCACCGCTACCAGCGGTGGTTTGTTTGCCGGATCAAGAGCTACCAACTCTTTTTCCGAAGGTAA
CTGGCTTCAGCAGAGCGCAGATACCAAATACTGTTCTTCTAGTGTAGCCGTAGTTAGGCCACCACTTCAA
GAACTCTGTAGCACCGCCTACATACCTCGCTCTGCTAATCCTGTTACCAGTGGCTGCTGCCAGTGGCGAT
AAGTCGTGTCTTACCGGGTTGGACTCAAGACGATAGTTACCGGATAAGGCGCAGCGGTCGGGCTGAACGG
GGGGTTCGTGCACACAGCCCAGCTTGGAGCGAACGACCTACACCGAACTGAGATACCTACAGCGTGAGCT
ATGAGAAAGCGCCACGCTTCCCGAAGGGAGAAAGGCGGACAGGTATCCGGTAAGCGGCAGGGTCGGAACA
GGAGAGCGCACGAGGGAGCTTCCAGGGGGAAACGCCTGGTATCTTTATAGTCCTGTCGGGTTTCGCCACC
TCTGACTTGAGCGTCGATTTTTGTGATGCTCGTCAGGGGGGCGGAGCCTATGGAAAAACGCCAGCAACGC
GGCCTTTTTACGGTTCCTGGCCTTTTGCTGGCCTTTTGCTCACATGTTCTTTCCTGCGTTATCCCCTGAT
TCTGTGGATAACCGTATTACCGCCTTTGAGTGAGCTGATACCGCTCGCCGCAGCCGAACGACCGAGCGCA
GCGAGTCAGTGAGCGAGGAAGCGGAAGAGCGCCCAATACGCAAACCGCCTCTCCCCGCGCGTTGGCCGAT
TCATTAATGCAGCTGGCACGACAGGTTTCCCGACTGGAAAGCGGGCAGTGAGCGCAACGCAATTAATGTG
AGTTAGCTCACTCATTAGGCACCCCAGGCTTTACACTTTATGCTTCCGGCTCGTATGTTGTGTGGAATTG
TGAGCGGATAACAATTTCACACAGGAAACAGCTATGACCATGATTACGCCAAGCGCGCAATTAACCCTCA
CTAAAGGGAACAAAAGCTGGAGCTGCAAGCTTAATGTAGTCTTATGCAATACTCTTGTAGTCTTGCAACA
TGGTAACGATGAGTTAGCAACATGCCTTACAAGGAGAGAAAAAGCACCGTGCATGCCGATTGGTGGAAGT
AAGGTGGTACGATCGTGCCTTATTAGGAAGGCAACAGACGGGTCTGACATGGATTGGACGAACCACTGAA
TTGCCGCATTGCAGAGATATTGTATTTAAGTGCCTAGCTCGATACATAAACGGGTCTCTCTGGTTAGACC
AGATCTGAGCCTGGGAGCTCTCTGGCTAACTAGGGAACCCACTGCTTAAGCCTCAATAAAGCTTGCCTTG
AGTGCTTCAAGTAGTGTGTGCCCGTCTGTTGTGTGACTCTGGTAACTAGAGATCCCTCAGACCCTTTTAG
TCAGTGTGGAAAATCTCTAGCAGTGGCGCCCGAACAGGGACTTGAAAGCGAAAGGGAAACCAGAGGAGCT
CTCTCGACGCAGGACTCGGCTTGCTGAAGCGCGCACGGCAAGAGGCGAGGGGCGGCGACTGGTGAGTACG
CCAAAAATTTTGACTAGCGGAGGCTAGAAGGAGAGAGATGGGTGCGAGAGCGTCAGTATTAAGCGGGGGA
GAATTAGATCGCGATGGGAAAAAATTCGGTTAAGGCCAGGGGGAAAGAAAAAATATAAATTAAAACATAT
AGTATGGGCAAGCAGGGAGCTAGAACGATTCGCAGTTAATCCTGGCCTGTTAGAAACATCAGAAGGCTGT
AGACAAATACTGGGACAGCTACAACCATCCCTTCAGACAGGATCAGAAGAACTTAGATCATTATATAATA
CAGTAGCAACCCTCTATTGTGTGCATCAAAGGATAGAGATAAAAGACACCAAGGAAGCTTTAGACAAGAT
AGAGGAAGAGCAAAACAAAAGTAAGACCACCGCACAGCAAGCGGCCGCTGATCTTCAGACCTGGAGGAGG
AGATATGAGGGACAATTGGAGAAGTGAATTATATAAATATAAAGTAGTAAAAATTGAACCATTAGGAGTA
GCACCCACCAAGGCAAAGAGAAGAGTGGTGCAGAGAGAAAAAAGAGCAGTGGGAATAGGAGCTTTGTTCC
TTGGGTTCTTGGGAGCAGCAGGAAGCACTATGGGCGCAGCGTCAATGACGCTGACGGTACAGGCCAGACA
ATTATTGTCTGGTATAGTGCAGCAGCAGAACAATTTGCTGAGGGCTATTGAGGCGCAACAGCATCTGTTG
CAACTCACAGTCTGGGGCATCAAGCAGCTCCAGGCAAGAATCCTGGCTGTGGAAAGATACCTAAAGGATC
AACAGCTCCTGGGGATTTGGGGTTGCTCTGGAAAACTCATTTGCACCACTGCTGTGCCTTGGAATGCTAG
TTGGAGTAATAAATCTCTGGAACAGATTTGGAATCACACGACCTGGATGGAGTGGGACAGAGAAATTAAC
AATTACACAAGCTTAATACACTCCTTAATTGAAGAATCGCAAAACCAGCAAGAAAAGAATGAACAAGAAT
TATTGGAATTAGATAAATGGGCAAGTTTGTGGAATTGGTTTAACATAACAAATTGGCTGTGGTATATAAA
ATTATTCATAATGATAGTAGGAGGCTTGGTAGGTTTAAGAATAGTTTTTGCTGTACTTTCTATAGTGAAT
AGAGTTAGGCAGGGATATTCACCATTATCGTTTCAGACCCACCTCCCAACCCCGAGGGGACCCAGAGAGG
GCCTATTTCCCATGATTCCTTCATATTTGCATATACGATACAAGGCTGTTAGAGAGATAATTAGAATTAA
TTTGACTGTAAACACAAAGATATTAGTACAAAATACGTGACGTAGAAAGTAATAATTTCTTGGGTAGTTT
GCAGTTTTAAAATTATGTTTTAAAATGGACTATCATATGCTTACCGTAACTTGAAAGTATTTCGATTTCT
TGGCTTTATATATCTTGTGGAAAGGACGAAACACCGGATGCACGGCACGAAAAACGGTTTTAGAGCTAGA
AATAGCAAGTTAAAATAAGGCTAGTCCGTTATCAACTTGAAAAAGTGGCACCGAGTCGGTGCTTTTTTAA
GCTTGGCGTAACTAGATCTTGAGACAAATGGCAGTATTCATCCACAATTTTAAAAGAAAAGGGGGGATTG
GGGGGTACAGTGCAGGGGAAAGAATAGTAGACATAATAGCAACAGACATACAAACTAAAGAATTACAAAA
ACAAATTACAAAAATTCAAAATTTTCGGGTTTATTACAGGGACAGCAGAGATCCACTTTGGCGCCGGCTC
GAGGGGG
