>Addgene plasmid #75602 | TRIB2 gRNA (BRDN0001144754) | depositor partial sequence | sequence record 143062 | Target Sequence
GATGCACGGCACGAAAAACG
