>Addgene plasmid #75602 | TRIB2 gRNA (BRDN0001144754) | addgene partial sequence | sequence record 184199 | hU6-F
GAAAGTAATAATTTCTTGGGTAGTTTGCAGTTTTAAAATTATGTTTTAAAATGGACTATCATATGCTTAC
CGTAACTTGAAAGTATTTCGATTTCTTGGCTTTATATATCTTGTGGAAAGGACGAAACACCGGATGCACG
GCACGAAAAACGGTTTTAGAGCTAGAAATAGCAAGTTAAAATAAGGCTAGTCCGTTATCAACTTGAAAAA
GTGGCACCGAGTCGGTGCTTTTTTAAGCTTGGCGTAACTAGATCTTGAGACAAATGGCAGTATTCATCCA
CAATTTTAAAAGAAAAGGGGGGATTGGGGGGTACAGTGCAGGGGAAAGAATAGTAGACATAATAGCAACA
GACATACAAACTAAAGAATTACAAAAACAAATTACAAAAATTCAAAATTTTCGGGTTTATTACAGGGACA
GCAGAGATCCACTTTGGCGCCGGCTCGAGGGGGCCCGGGTGCAAAGATGGATAAAGTTTTAAACAGAGAG
GAATCTTTGCAGCTAATGGACCTTCTAGGTCTTGAAAGGAGTGGGAATTGGCTCCGGTGCCCGTCAGTGG
GCAGAGCGCA
